>Addgene plasmid #40270 | pPTP1BD181A-mCherry | depositor full sequence | sequence record 51572 | pPTP1BD181A-mCherry sequence 6051 bps
TAGTTATTAATAGTAATCAATTACGGGGTCATTAGTTCATAGCCCATATATGGAGTTCCGCGTTACATAA
CTTACGGTAAATGGCCCGCCTGGCTGACCGCCCAACGACCCCCGCCCATTGACGTCAATAATGACGTATG
TTCCCATAGTAACGCCAATAGGGACTTTCCATTGACGTCAATGGGTGGAGTATTTACGGTAAACTGCCCA
CTTGGCAGTACATCAAGTGTATCATATGCCAAGTACGCCCCCTATTGACGTCAATGACGGTAAATGGCCC
GCCTGGCATTATGCCCAGTACATGACCTTATGGGACTTTCCTACTTGGCAGTACATCTACGTATTAGTCA
TCGCTATTACCATGGTGATGCGGTTTTGGCAGTACATCAATGGGCGTGGATAGCGGTTTGACTCACGGGG
ATTTCCAAGTCTCCACCCCATTGACGTCAATGGGAGTTTGTTTTGGCACCAAAATCAACGGGACTTTCCA
AAATGTCGTAACAACTCCGCCCCATTGACGCAAATGGGCGGTAGGCGTGTACGGTGGGAGGTCTATATAA
GCAGAGCTGGTTTAGTGAACCGTCAGATCCGCTAGCGCTACCGGTCGCCACCATGGTGAGCAAGGGCGAG
GAGGATAACATGGCCATCATCAAGGAGTTCATGCGCTTCAAGGTGCACATGGAGGGCTCCGTGAACGGCC
ACGAGTTCGAGATCGAGGGCGAGGGCGAGGGCCGCCCCTACGAGGGCACCCAGACCGCCAAGCTGAAGGT
GACCAAGGGTGGCCCCCTGCCCTTCGCCTGGGACATCCTGTCCCCTCAGTTCATGTACGGCTCCAAGGCC
TACGTGAAGCACCCCGCCGACATCCCCGACTACTTGAAGCTGTCCTTCCCCGAGGGCTTCAAGTGGGAGC
GCGTGATGAACTTCGAGGACGGCGGCGTGGTGACCGTGACCCAGGACTCCTCCCTGCAGGACGGCGAGTT
CATCTACAAGGTGAAGCTGCGCGGCACCAACTTCCCCTCCGACGGCCCCGTAATGCAGAAGAAGACCATG
GGCTGGGAGGCCTCCTCCGAGCGGATGTACCCCGAGGACGGCGCCCTGAAGGGCGAGATCAAGCAGAGGC
TGAAGCTGAAGGACGGCGGCCACTACGACGCTGAGGTCAAGACCACCTACAAGGCCAAGAAGCCCGTGCA
GCTGCCCGGCGCCTACAACGTCAACATCAAGTTGGACATCACCTCCCACAACGAGGACTACACCATCGTG
GAACAGTACGAACGCGCCGAGGGCCGCCACTCCACCGGCGGCATGGACGAGCTGTACAAGTCCGGAGGTG
GAGGTGGAGGCATGGAGATGGAAAAGGAGTTCGAGCAGATCGACAAGTCCGGGAGCTGGGCGGCCATTTA
CCAGGATATCCGACATGAAGCCAGTGACTTCCCATGTAGAGTGGCCAAGCTTCCTAAGAACAAAAACCGA
AATAGGTACAGAGACGTCAGTCCCTTTGACCATAGTCGGATTAAACTACATCAAGAAGATAATGACTATA
TCAACGCTAGTTTGATAAAAATGGAAGAAGCCCAAAGGAGTTACATTCTTACCCAGGGCCCTTTGCCTAA
CACATGCGGTCACTTTTGGGAGATGGTGTGGGAGCAGAAAAGCAGGGGTGTCGTCATGCTCAACAGAGTG
ATGGAGAAAGGTTCGTTAAAATGCGCACAATACTGGCCACAAAAAGAAGAAAAAGAGATGATCTTTGAAG
ACACAAATTTGAAATTAACATTGATCTCTGAAGATATCAAGTCATATTATACAGTGCGACAGCTAGAATT
GGAAAACCTTACAACCCAAGAAACTCGAGAGATCTTACATTTCCACTATACCACATGGCCTGCCTTTGGA
GTCCCTGAATCACCAGCCTCATTCTTGAACTTTCTTTTCAAAGTCCGAGAGTCAGGGTCACTCAGCCCGG
AGCACGGGCCCGTTGTGGTGCACTGCAGTGCAGGCATCGGCAGGTCTGGAACCTTCTGTCTGGCTGATAC
CTGCCTCTTGCTGATGGACAAGAGGAAAGACCCTTCTTCCGTTGATATCAAGAAAGTGCTGTTAGAAATG
AGGAAGTTTCGGATGGGGCTGATCCAGACAGCCGACCAGCTGCGCTTCTCCTACCTGGCTGTGATCGAAG
GTGCCAAATTCATCATGGGGGACTCTTCCGTGCAGGATCAGTGGAAGGAGCTTTCCCACGAGGACCTGGA
GCCCCCACCCGAGCATATCCCCCCACCTCCCCGGCCACCCAAACGAATCCTGGAGCCACACAATGGGAAA
TGCAGGGAGTTCTTCCCAAATCACCAGTGGGTGAAGGAAGAGACCCAGGAGGATAAAGACTGCCCCATCA
AGGAAGAAAAAGGAAGCCCCTTAAATGCCGCACCCTACGGCATCGAAAGCATGAGTCAAGACACTGAAGT
TAGAAGTCGGGTCGTGGGGGGAAGTCTTCGAGGTGCCCAGGCTGCCTCCCCAGCCAAAGGGGAGCCGTCA
CTGCCCGAGAAGGACGAGGACCATGCACTGAGTTACTGGAAGCCCTTCCTGGTCAACATGTGCGTGGCTA
CGGTCCTCACGGCCGGCGCTTACCTCTGCTACAGGTTCCTGTTCAACAGCAACACATAGTCCGGACTCAG
ATCTCGAGCTCAAGCTTCGAATTCTGCAGTCGACGGTACCGCGGGCCCGGGATCCACCGGATCTAGATAA
CTGATCATAATCAGCCATACCACATTTGTAGAGGTTTTACTTGCTTTAAAAAACCTCCCACACCTCCCCC
TGAACCTGAAACATAAAATGAATGCAATTGTTGTTGTTAACTTGTTTATTGCAGCTTATAATGGTTACAA
ATAAAGCAATAGCATCACAAATTTCACAAATAAAGCATTTTTTTCACTGCATTCTAGTTGTGGTTTGTCC
AAACTCATCAATGTATCTTAACGCGTAAATTGTAAGCGTTAATATTTTGTTAAAATTCGCGTTAAATTTT
TGTTAAATCAGCTCATTTTTTAACCAATAGGCCGAAATCGGCAAAATCCCTTATAAATCAAAAGAATAGA
CCGAGATAGGGT
[37 nt withheld, positions 3093-3129]
AAAGAACGTGGACTCCAACGTCAAAGG
[49 nt withheld, positions 3157-3205]
T
[91 nt withheld, positions 3207-3297]
G
[124 nt withheld, positions 3299-3422]
CAGGTGGCACTTTTCGGGGAAATGTGCGCGGAACCCCTATTTGTTTATTTTTCTAAATACATTCAAATAT
GTATCCGCTCATGAGACAATAACCCTGATAAATGCTTCAATAATATTGAAAAAGGAAGAGTCCTGAGGCG
GAAAGAACCAGCTGTGGAATGTGTGTCAGTTAGGGTGTGGAAAGTCCCCAGGCTCCCCAGCAGGCAGAAG
TATGCAAAGCATGCATCTCAATTAGTCAGCAACCAGGTGTGGAAAGTCCCCAGGCTCCCCAGCAGGCAGA
AGTATGCAAAGCATGCATCTCAATTAGTCAGCAACCATAGTCCCGCCCCTAACTCCGCCCATCCCGCCCC
TAACTCCGCCCAGTTCCGCCCATTCTCCGCCCCATGGCTGACTAATTTTTTTTATTTATGCAGAGGCCGA
GGCCGCCTCGGCCTCTGAGCTATTCCAGAAGTAGTGAGGAGGCTTTTTTGGAGGCCTAGGCTTTTGCAAA
GATCGATCAAGAGACAGGATGAGGATCGTTTCGCATGATTGAACAAGATGGATTGCACGCAGGTTCTCCG
GCCGCTTGGGTGGAGAGGCTATTCGGCTATGACTGGGCACAACAGACAATCGGCTGCTCTGATGCCGCCG
TGTTCCGGCTGTCAGCGCAGGGGCGCCCGGTTCTTTTTGTCAAGACCGACCTGTCCGGTGCCCTGAATGA
ACTGCAAGACGAGGCAGCGCGGCTATCGTGGCTGGCCACGACGGGCGTTCCTTGCGCAGCTGTGCTCGAC
GTTGTCACTGAAGCGGGAAGGGACTGGCTGCTATTGGGCGAAGTGCCGGGGCAGGATCTCCTGTCATCTC
ACCTTGCTCCTGCCGAGAAAGTATCCATCATGGCTGATGCAATGCGGCGGCTGCATACGCTTGATCCGGC
TACCTGCCCATTCGACCACCAAGCGAAACATCGCATCGAGCGAGCACGTACTCGGATGGAAGCCGGTCTT
GTCGATCAGGATGATCTGGACGAAGAGCATCAGGGGCTCGCGCCAGCCGAACTGTTCGCCAGGCTCAAGG
CGAGCATGCCCGACGGCGAGGATCTCGTCGTGACCCATGGCGATGCCTGCTTGCCGAATATCATGGTGGA
AAATGGCCGCTTTTCTGGATTCATCGACTGTGGCCGGCTGGGTGTGGCGGACCGCTATCAGGACATAGCG
TTGGCTACCCGTGATATTGCTGAAGAGCTTGGCGGCGAATGGGCTGACCGCTTCCTCGTGCTTTACGGTA
TCGCCGCTCCCGATTCGCAGCGCATCGCCTTCTATCGCCTTCTTGACGAGTTCTTCTGAGCGGGACTCTG
GGGTTCGAAATGACCGACCAAGCGACGCCCAACCTGCCATCACGAGATTTCGATTCCACCGCCGCCTTCT
ATGAAAGGTTGGGCTTCGGAATCGTTTTCCGGGACGCCGGCTGGATGATCCTCCAGCGCGGGGATCTCAT
GCTGGAGTTCTTCGCCCACCCTAGGGGGAGGCTAACTGAAACACGGAAGGAGACAATACCGGAAGGAACC
CGCGCTATGACGGCAATAAAAAGACAGAATAAAACGCACGGTGTTGGGTCGTTTGTTCATAAACGCGGGG
TTCGGTCCCAGGGCTGGCACTCTGTCGATACCCCACCGAGACCCCATTGGGGCCAATACGCCCGCGTTTC
TTCCTTTTCCCCACCCCACCCCCCAAGTTCGGGTGAAGGCCCAGGGCTCGCAGCCAACGTCGGGGCGGCA
GGCCCTGCCATAGCCTCAGGTTACTCATATATACTTTAGATTGATTTAAAACTTCATTTTTAATTTAAAA
GGATCTAGGTGAAGATCCTTTTTGATAATCTCATGACCAAAATCCCTTAACGTGAGTTTTCGTTCCACTG
AGCGTCAGACCCCGTAGAAAAGATCAAAGGATCTTCTTGAGATCCTTTTTTTCTGCGCGTAATCTGCTGC
TTGCAAACAAAAAAACCACCGCTACCAGCGGTGGTTTGTTTGCCGGATCAAGAGCTACCAACTCTTTTTC
CGAAGGTAACTGGCTTCAGCAGAGCGCAGATACCAAATACTGTCCTTCTAGTGTAGCCGTAGTTAGGCCA
CCACTTCAAGAACTCTGTAGCACCGCCTACATACCTCGCTCTGCTAATCCTGTTACCAGTGGCTGCTGCC
AGTGGCGATAAGTCGTGTCTTACCGGGTTGGACTCAAGACGATAGTTACCGGATAAGGCGCAGCGGTCGG
GCTGAACGGGGGGTTCGTGCACACAGCCCAGCTTGGAGCGAACGACCTACACCGAACTGAGATACCTACA
GCGTGAGCTATGAGAAAGCGCCACGCTTCCCGAAGGGAGAAAGGCGGACAGGTATCCGGTAAGCGGCAGG
GTCGGAACAGGAGAGCGCACGAGGGAGCTTCCAGGGGGAAACGCCTGGTATCTTTATAGTCCTGTCGGGT
TTCGCCACCTCTGACTTGAGCGTCGATTTTTGTGATGCTCGTCAGGGGGGCGGAGCCTATGGAAAAACGC
CAGCAACGCGGCCTTTTTACGGTTCCTGGCCTTTTGCTGGCCTTTTGCTCACATGTTCTTTCCTGCGTTA
TCCCCTGATTCTGTGGATAACCGTATTACCGCCATGCAT
Features (pLannotate 1.2.2; 15 found; start..end, strand, type, name):
     61..364     +  enhancer       CMV enhancer: human cytomegalovirus immediate early enhancer
    365..568     +  promoter       CMV promoter: human cytomegalovirus (CMV) immediate early promoter
    613..1320    +  CDS            mCherry: mCherry is a basic (constitutively fluorescent) red fluorescent protein published in 2004, derived from Discosoma sp.. It is reported to be a very rapidly-maturing monomer with low acid sensitivity.
   1342..2646    +  CDS            PTPN1: PTN1_HUMAN - Also known as PTP1B. Experimental evidence at protein level: Swiss-Prot protein existence level 1. Tyrosine-protein phosphatase which acts as a regulator of endoplasmic reticulum unfolded protein response. Mediates dephosphorylation of EIF2AK3/PERK; inactivating the protein kinase activity of EIF2AK3/PERK. May play an important role in CKII- and p60c- src-induced signal transduction cascades. May regulate the EFNA5-EPHA3 signaling pathway which modulates cell reorganization and cell-cell repulsion. May also regulate the hepatocyte growth factor receptor signaling pathway through d
   2650..2715    +  misc_feature   MCS: multiple cloning site
   2732..2816    +  CDS            large T antigen (fragment): large T antigen from SV40 (simian virus 40)
   2839..2960    +  polyA_signal   SV40 poly(A) signal: SV40 polyadenylation signal
   2994..3422    -  rep_origin     f1 ori (sequence partly withheld): f1 bacteriophage origin of replication; arrow indicates direction of (+) strand synthesis
   3449..3553    +  promoter       AmpR promoter: bla
   3555..3912    +  promoter       SV40 promoter: SV40 enhancer and early promoter
   3947..4741    +  CDS            NeoR/KanR: aminoglycoside phosphotransferase from Tn5; aph(3')-II (or nptII); confers resistance to neomycin, kanamycin, and G418 (Geneticin®)
   4762..4914    +  CDS            ble (fragment): BLE_KLEPN - Experimental evidence at protein level: Swiss-Prot protein existence level 1. Binding protein with a strong affinity to the bleomycin family of antibiotics. Binds to CL990; an antimitotic-antibiotic compound. From Klebsiella pneumoniae.
   4973..5020    +  polyA_signal   HSV TK poly(A) signal: herpes simplex virus thymidine kinase polyadenylation signal (Cole and Stacy, 1985)
   5111..5127    -  polyA_signal   bGH poly(A) signal (fragment): bovine growth hormone polyadenylation signal
   5349..5937    +  rep_origin     ori: high-copy-number ColE1/pMB1/pBR322/pUC origin of replication
