[The description below was written by a language model from this plasmid's Addgene catalogue record and pLannotate feature annotations shown in this document.]
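Description:
pPTP1BD181A-mCherry is a 6,051 bp mammalian expression plasmid built on the Clontech pmCherry-C1 backbone. It encodes human protein tyrosine phosphatase 1B (PTPN1, also known as PTP1B) carrying a D181A substitution and fused to the red fluorescent protein mCherry. Despite the order suggested by the name, both the catalogue entry and the feature table place mCherry at the N terminus. The mCherry coding sequence sits directly downstream of the CMV immediate early enhancer and promoter. After a short linker comes the roughly 1.3 kb PTPN1 open reading frame, then the remnant of the multiple cloning site and an SV40 polyadenylation signal. Expression in transfected mammalian cells is therefore strong and constitutive, and it yields a single red-fluorescent fusion protein.

The plasmid is propagated in E. coli at high copy number from a pUC-type ColE1 origin, and an f1 origin is also present. A single NeoR/KanR cassette serves in both hosts. A bacterial bla-type promoter drives it for kanamycin selection in E. coli, and the SV40 early promoter, paired with the HSV TK polyadenylation signal, drives it for G418 selection of stable mammalian lines. The short large T antigen, ble and bGH poly(A) fragments in the annotation are most likely backbone remnants or partial matches rather than functional elements.

From general knowledge, D181A alters the catalytic general-acid aspartate of PTP1B and is widely used as a substrate-trapping mutant that binds phosphotyrosine substrates without efficiently dephosphorylating them. The record does not state the intended use. The associated publication concerns EGFR and ERBB2 signaling and trafficking, which is consistent with fluorescence imaging of phosphatase localization or of its interactions with receptor tyrosine kinases in living cells.
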