Addgene plasmid #40270: pPTP1BD181A-mCherry
Depositing lab: Martin Offterdinger. Depositing organization: Medical University of Innsbruck. Publication: Prolonged EGFR signaling by ERBB2-mediated sequestration at the plasma membrane. Offterdinger M, Bastiaens PI. Traffic. 2008 Jan;9(1):147-55. Epub 2007 Nov 13. 10.1111/j.1600-0854.2007.00665.x PubMed 17956594.
Backbone
  Vector backbone: pmCherry-C1
  Backbone manufacturer: Clontech
  Vector type: Mammalian Expression
  Selectable markers: Neomycin (select with G418)
Growth in bacteria
  Bacterial resistance: Kanamycin, 50 μg/mL
  Growth temperature: 37°C
  Growth strain: XL1 Blue
  Copy number: High Copy
Gene/Insert
  Gene/Insert name: PTPN1 (alt name: protein tyrosine phosphatase, non-receptor type 1)
  Species: H. sapiens (human)
  Insert size (bp): 1308
  Mutation: D181A
  Entrez Gene: PTPN1 (a.k.a. PTP1B)
  Promoter: CMV
  Tag / fusion protein: mCherry (N terminal on insert)
  Cloning method: Unknown
  Sequencing primers: 5′ C;V
Terms and licenses: Academic/Nonprofit Terms; Industry Terms: Not Available to Industry
How to cite: pPTP1BD181A-mCherry was a gift from Martin Offterdinger (Addgene plasmid # 40270 ; http://n2t.net/addgene:40270 ; RRID:Addgene_40270)
