>Addgene plasmid #40270 | pPTP1BD181A-mCherry | addgene partial sequence | sequence record 53447 | mCherry-F 5'-ccccgtaatgcagaagaaga-3'
GAGTCCCCGAGGACGGCGCCCTGAAGGGCGAGATCAAGCAGAGGCTGAAGCTGAAGGACGGCGGCCACTA
CGACGCTGAGGTCAAGACCACCTACAAGGCCAAGAAGCCCGTGCAGCTGCCCGGCGCCTACAACGTCAAC
ATCAAGTTGGACATCACCTCCCACAACGAGGACTACACCATCGTGGAACAGTACGAACGCGCCGAGGGCC
GCCACTCCACCGGCGGCATGGACGAGCTGTACAAGTCCGGAGGTGGAGGTGGAGGCATGGAGATGGAAAA
GGAGTTCGAGCAGATCGACAAGTCCGGGAGCTGGGCGGCCATTTACCAGGATATCCGACATGAAGCCAGT
GACTTCCCATGTAGAGTGGCCAAGCTTCCTAAGAACAAAAACCGAAATAGGTACAGAGACGTCAGTCCCT
TTGACCATAGTCGGATTAAACTACATCAAGAAGATAATGACTATATCAACGCTAGTTTGATAAAAATGGA
AGAAGCCCAAAGGAGTTACATTCTTACCCAGGGCCCTTTGCCTAACACATGCGGTCACTTTTGGGAGATG
GTGTGGGAGCAGAAAAGCAGGGGTGTCGTCATGCTCAACAGAGTGATGGAGAAAGGTTCGTTAAAATGCG
CACAATACTGGCCACAAAAAGAAGAAAAAGAGATGATCTTTGAAGACACAAATTTGAAATTAACATTGAT
CTCTGAAGATATCAAGTCATATTATACAGTGCGACAGCTAGAATTGGAAAACCTTACAACCCAAGAAACT
CGAGAGATCTTACATTTCCACTATACCACATGGCCTGCCTTTGGAGTCCCTGAATCACCAGCCTCATTCT
TGAACTTTCTTTTCAAAGTCCGAGAGTCAGGGTCACTCAGCCCGGAGCACGGGGCCCGTTGTGGTGCACT
GCAGTGCAGGCATCGGCAGGTCTGGAACCTTCTGTCTGGCTGATACCTGCCTCTTGCTGA
